Addgene plasmid #62192: c3GIC9n
Purpose: col1a1 targeting vector for inducible [TRE3G]-GFP-IRES-Cas9n (D10A variant) expression. Contains NsiI cloning site for U6-sgRNA cassettes
Depositing lab: Lukas Dow. Depositing organization: Cornell University. Publication: Inducible in vivo genome editing with CRISPR-Cas9. Dow LE, Fisher J, O'Rourke KP, Muley A, Kastenhuber ER, Livshits G, Tschaharganeh DF, Socci ND, Lowe SW. Nat Biotechnol. 2015 Apr;33(4):390-4. doi: 10.1038/nbt.3155. Epub 2015 Feb 18. PubMed 25690852.
Backbone
  Vector backbone: col1a1 Flp-in targeting construct
  Total vector size (bp): 10668
  Vector type: CRISPR
Growth in bacteria
  Bacterial resistance: Ampicillin, 100 μg/mL
  Growth temperature: 30°C
  Growth strain: Top10
  Copy number: Unknown
Gene/Insert
  Gene/Insert name: humanized S. Pyogenes Cas9 (D10A) (alt names: SpCas9n; hSpCas9n; hCas9n)
  Species: S. Pyogenes
  Insert size (bp): 4164
  Mutation: D10A substitution (Cas9n)
  Promoter: TRE3G
  Tag / fusion protein: HA (N terminal on insert)
  Cloning method: Restriction Enzyme; 5′ cloning site AgeI (destroyed during cloning); 3′ cloning site EcoRI (not destroyed)
  Sequencing primers: 5′ TCTGCGACTCTAGAGGATCA; 3′ CACCCTGAAAACTTTGCCCC
Resource information
  A portion of this plasmid was derived from a plasmid made by: hCas9n was cloned from PX335
Terms and licenses: Academic/Nonprofit Terms; Industry Terms: Not Available to Industry
How to cite: c3GIC9n was a gift from Lukas Dow (Addgene plasmid # 62192 ; http://n2t.net/addgene:62192 ; RRID:Addgene_62192)
