[The description below was written by a language model from this plasmid's Addgene catalogue record and pLannotate feature annotations shown in this document.]
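Description:
c3GIC9n is a col1a1 Flp-in targeting vector of about 10.7 kb, built for placing a doxycycline-inducible Cas9 nickase cassette at the mouse col1a1 locus by FLP recombinase-mediated integration. It is propagated in E. coli on a pBluescript-type backbone carrying a high-copy ColE1/pUC origin, an f1 origin, a lacZα remnant and T7 promoter, and an ampicillin resistance gene.

The targeting module at the start of the annotated sequence consists of a mouse PGK promoter followed by an FRT site and an adenovirus splice acceptor. In Flp-in systems of this type, such an arrangement usually restores expression of a selectable marker resident at the genomic landing site, although the record does not describe that marker. Two tandem SV40 polyadenylation signals follow and presumably insulate the downstream payload from read-through transcription.

The payload is driven by the third-generation tetracycline-responsive TRE3G promoter, which requires a Tet-On transactivator supplied separately. It produces a bicistronic transcript encoding EGFP, an EMCV IRES, and an N-terminally HA-tagged, human codon-optimised Streptococcus pyogenes Cas9 carrying the D10A substitution, derived from PX335. The Cas9 coding region is annotated as two overlapping segments, but these correspond to one continuous open reading frame. Green fluorescence therefore reports induction of the nickase, which cuts only one DNA strand and is generally paired with two offset guides. The transcript terminates in a rabbit β-globin intron and polyadenylation signal.

According to the catalogue entry, an NsiI site allows insertion of U6-sgRNA cassettes, although none is present in the feature table. The vector was made for inducible in vivo genome editing.
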