Features (pLannotate 1.2.2; 24 found; start..end, strand, type, name):
     48..547     +  promoter       PGK promoter: mouse phosphoglycerate kinase 1 promoter
    607..640     +  protein_bind   FRT (minimal): supports FLP-mediated excision but not integration (Turan and Bode, 2011) FLP recombinase from the Saccharomyces cerevisiae 2μ plasmid
    673..776     +  misc_feature   Ad SA: adenovirus major late transcript splice acceptor (Friedrich and Soriano, 1991)
    782..802     -  misc_feature   MCS (fragment): pBluescript multiple cloning site
    839..922     +  CDS            large T antigen (fragment): large T antigen from SV40 (simian virus 40)
    945..1079    +  polyA_signal   SV40 poly(A) signal: SV40 polyadenylation signal
   1093..1176    +  CDS            large T antigen (fragment): large T antigen from SV40 (simian virus 40)
   1199..1333    +  polyA_signal   SV40 poly(A) signal: SV40 polyadenylation signal
   1367..1745    +  promoter       TRE3G promoter: 3rd-generation Tet-responsive promoter that can be activated by binding of Tet-On® 3G
   1769..2488    +  CDS            EGFP: the original enhanced GFP (Yang et al., 1996) mammalian codon-optimized
   2601..3063    +  misc_feature   IRES: internal ribosome entry site (IRES) of the encephalomyocarditis virus (EMCV)
   3106..3133    +  CDS            3xHA (fragment): three tandem HA epitope tags
   3166..4881    +  CDS            Cas9(N): N-terminal portion of Streptococcus pyogenes Cas9 (Zetsche et al., 2015)
   4768..7266    +  CDS            Cas9(C): C-terminal portion of Streptococcus pyogenes Cas9 (Zetsche et al., 2015)
   7343..7915    +  intron         β-globin intron: intron from rabbit β-globin gene
   7919..8041    +  CDS            HBB: HBB_COLGU - Experimental evidence at transcript level: Swiss-Prot protein existence level 2. Involved in oxygen transport from the lung to the various peripheral tissues. From Colobus guereza (Mantled guereza) (Eastern black-and-white colobus monkey).
   8112..8154    +  polyA_signal   β-globin poly(A) signal (fragment): rabbit β-globin polyadenylation signal (Gil and Proudfoot, 1987)
   8243..8831    -  rep_origin     ori: high-copy-number ColE1/pMB1/pBR322/pUC origin of replication
   9002..9862    -  CDS            AmpR: β-lactamase; bla; confers resistance to ampicillin, carbenicillin, and related antibiotics
   9863..9967    -  promoter       AmpR promoter: bla
  10020..10448   -  rep_origin     f1 ori (sequence partly withheld): f1 bacteriophage origin of replication; arrow indicates direction of (+) strand synthesis
  10453..10608   -  CDS            lacZα (fragment): LacZα fragment of β-galactosidase; lacZ fragment
  10616..10634   +  promoter       T7 promoter: promoter for bacteriophage T7 RNA polymerase
  10643..22      +  misc_feature   MCS (fragment) (across the origin): pBluescript multiple cloning site
>Addgene plasmid #62192 | c3GIC9n | depositor full sequence | sequence record 156364 | c3GIC9n sequence 10679 bps
GATCCCCCGGGCTGCAGGAATTAATTCGTCGACCTCGAAATTCTACCGGGTAGGGGAGGCGCTTTTCCCA
AGGCAGTCTGGAGCATGCGCTTTAGCAGCCCCGCTGGGCACTTGGCGCTACACAAGTGGCCTCTGGCCTC
GCACACATTCCACATCCACCGGTAGGCGCCAACCGGCTCCGTTCTTTGGTGGCCCCTTCGCGCCACCTTC
TACTCCTCCCCTAGTCAGGAAGTTCCCCCCCGCCCCGCAGCTCGCGTCGTGCAGGACGTGACAAATGGAA
GTAGCACGTCTCACTAGTCTCGTGCAGATGGACAGCACCGCTGAGCAATGGAAGCGGGTAGGCCTTTGGG
GCAGCGGCCAATAGCAGCTTTGCTCCTTCGCTTTCTGGGCTCAGAGGCTGGGAAGGGGTGGGTCCGGGGG
CGGGCTCAGGGGCGGGCTCAGGGGCGGGGCGGGCGCCCGAAGGTCCTCCGGAGGCCCGGCATTCTGCACG
CTTCAAAAGCGCACGTCTGCCGCGCTGTTCTCCTCTTCCTCATCTCCGGGCCTTTCGACCTGCATCCATC
TAGATCTCGATCGAGCAGCTGAAGCTTATGGAGAAGTTACTATTCCGAAGTTCCTATTCTCTAGAAAGTA
TAGGAACTTCGATCCCCCTCGATCCCCCGGGCTGCAGATCTGTAGGGCGCAGTAGTCCAGGGTTTCCTTG
ATGATGTCATACTTATCCTGTCCCTTTTTTTTCCACAGCTCGCGGTTGAGGACAAACTCTTCGCGGTCTT
TCCAGTGGGGATCGACGGTATCGATAAGCTTGCAGATCTGCGACTCTAGAGGATCTGCGACTCTAGAGGA
TCATAATCAGCCATACCACATTTGTAGAGGTTTTACTTGCTTTAAAAAACCTCCCACACCTCCCCCTGAA
CCTGAAACATAAAATGAATGCAATTGTTGTTGTTAACTTGTTTATTGCAGCTTATAATGGTTACAAATAA
AGCAATAGCATCACAAATTTCACAAATAAAGCATTTTTTTCACTGCATTCTAGTTGTGGTTTGTCCAAAC
TCATCAATGTATCTTATCATGTCTGGATCTGCGACTCTAGAGGATCATAATCAGCCATACCACATTTGTA
GAGGTTTTACTTGCTTTAAAAAACCTCCCACACCTCCCCCTGAACCTGAAACATAAAATGAATGCAATTG
TTGTTGTTAACTTGTTTATTGCAGCTTATAATGGTTACAAATAAAGCAATAGCATCACAAATTTCACAAA
TAAAGCATTTTTTTCACTGCATTCTAGTTGTGGTTTGTCCAAACTCATCAATGTATCTTATCATGTCTGG
ATCGAGTTTACCATGCATGTGTTCGATTCTAGATTCGAGTTTACTCCCTATCAGTGATAGAGAACGTATG
AAGAGTTTACTCCCTATCAGTGATAGAGAACGTATGCAGACTTTACTCCCTATCAGTGATAGAGAACGTA
TAAGGAGTTTACTCCCTATCAGTGATAGAGAACGTATGACCAGTTTACTCCCTATCAGTGATAGAGAACG
TATCTACAGTTTACTCCCTATCAGTGATAGAGAACGTATATCCAGTTTACTCCCTATCAGTGATAGAGAA
CGTATAAGCTTTAGGCGTGTACGGTGGGCGCCTATAAAAGCAGAGCTCGTTTAGTGAACCGTCAGATCGC
CTGGAGCAATTCCACAACACTTTTGTCTTATACCAACTTTCCGTACCACTTCCTACCCTCGTAAAGTCGA
GCTTGCGTTGGATCCACCATGGTGAGCAAGGGCGAGGAGCTGTTCACCGGGGTGGTGCCCATCCTGGTCG
AGCTGGACGGCGACGTAAACGGCCACAAGTTCAGCGTGTCTGGCGAGGGCGAGGGCGATGCCACCTACGG
CAAGCTGACCCTGAAGTTCATCTGCACCACCGGCAAGCTGCCCGTGCCCTGGCCCACCCTCGTGACCACC
CTGACCTACGGCGTGCAGTGCTTCAGCCGCTACCCCGACCACATGAAGCAGCACGACTTCTTCAAGTCCG
CCATGCCCGAAGGCTACGTCCAGGAGCGCACCATCTTCTTCAAGGACGACGGCAACTACAAGACCCGCGC
CGAGGTGAAGTTCGAGGGCGACACCCTGGTGAACCGCATCGAGCTGAAGGGCATCGACTTCAAGGAGGAC
GGCAACATCCTGGGGCACAAGCTGGAGTACAACTACAACAGCCACAACGTCTATATCATGGCCGACAAGC
AGAAGAACGGCATCAAGGCGAACTTCAAGATCCGCCACAACATCGAGGACGGCAGCGTGCAGCTCGCCGA
CCACTACCAGCAGAACACCCCCATCGGCGACGGCCCCGTGCTGCTGCCCGACAACCACTACCTGAGCACC
CAGTCCGCCCTGAGCAAAGACCCCAACGAGAAGCGCGATCACATGGTCCTGCTGGAGTTCGTGACCGCCG
CCGGGATCACTCTCGGCATGGACGAGCTGTACAAGTAATGAATTTTCCGCCCCCCCCCCCTAACGTTACT
GGCCGAAGCCGCTTGGAATAAGGCCGGTGTGCGTTTGTCTATATGTTATTTTCCACCATATTGCCGTCTT
TTGGCAATGTGAGGGCCCGGAAACCTGGCCCTGTCTTCTTGACGAGCATTCCTAGGGGTCTTTCCCCTCT
CGCCAAAGGAATGCAAGGTCTGTTGAATGTCGTGAAGGAAGCAGTTCCTCTGGAAGCTTCTTGAAGACAA
ACAACGTCTGTAGCGACCCTTTGCAGGCAGCGGAACCCCCCACCTGGCGACAGGTGCCTCTGCGGCCAAA
AGCCACGTGTATAAGATACACCTGCAAAGGCGGCACAACCCCAGTGCCACGTTGTGAGTTGGATAGTTGT
GGAAAGAGTCAAATGGCTCTCCTCAAGCGTATTCAACAAGGGGCTGAAGGATGCCCAGAAGGTACCCCAT
TGTATGGGATCTGATCTGGGGCCTCGGTGCACATGCTTTACATGTGTTTAGTCGAGGTTAAAAAAACGTC
TAGGCCCCCCGAACCACGGGGACGTGGTTTTCCTTTGAAAAACACGATGATAATATGGCCCTCGAGTATT
GATCAGTGGATCCGGTGCCACCATGTACCCATACGATGTTCCAGATTACGCTTCGCCGAAGAAAAAGCGC
AAGGTCGAAGCGTCCGACAAGAAGTACAGCATCGGCCTGGCCATCGGCACCAACTCTGTGGGCTGGGCCG
TGATCACCGACGAGTACAAGGTGCCCAGCAAGAAATTCAAGGTGCTGGGCAACACCGACCGGCACAGCAT
CAAGAAGAACCTGATCGGAGCCCTGCTGTTCGACAGCGGCGAAACAGCCGAGGCCACCCGGCTGAAGAGA
ACCGCCAGAAGAAGATACACCAGACGGAAGAACCGGATCTGCTATCTGCAAGAGATCTTCAGCAACGAGA
TGGCCAAGGTGGACGACAGCTTCTTCCACAGACTGGAAGAGTCCTTCCTGGTGGAAGAGGATAAGAAGCA
CGAGCGGCACCCCATCTTCGGCAACATCGTGGACGAGGTGGCCTACCACGAGAAGTACCCCACCATCTAC
CACCTGAGAAAGAAACTGGTGGACAGCACCGACAAGGCCGACCTGCGGCTGATCTATCTGGCCCTGGCCC
ACATGATCAAGTTCCGGGGCCACTTCCTGATCGAGGGCGACCTGAACCCCGACAACAGCGACGTGGACAA
GCTGTTCATCCAGCTGGTGCAGACCTACAACCAGCTGTTCGAGGAAAACCCCATCAACGCCAGCGGCGTG
GACGCCAAGGCCATCCTGTCTGCCAGACTGAGCAAGAGCAGACGGCTGGAAAATCTGATCGCCCAGCTGC
CCGGCGAGAAGAAGAATGGCCTGTTCGGCAACCTGATTGCCCTGAGCCTGGGCCTGACCCCCAACTTCAA
GAGCAACTTCGACCTGGCCGAGGATGCCAAACTGCAGCTGAGCAAGGACACCTACGACGACGACCTGGAC
AACCTGCTGGCCCAGATCGGCGACCAGTACGCCGACCTGTTTCTGGCCGCCAAGAACCTGTCCGACGCCA
TCCTGCTGAGCGACATCCTGAGAGTGAACACCGAGATCACCAAGGCCCCCCTGAGCGCCTCTATGATCAA
GAGATACGACGAGCACCACCAGGACCTGACCCTGCTGAAAGCTCTCGTGCGGCAGCAGCTGCCTGAGAAG
TACAAAGAGATTTTCTTCGACCAGAGCAAGAACGGCTACGCCGGCTACATTGACGGCGGAGCCAGCCAGG
AAGAGTTCTACAAGTTCATCAAGCCCATCCTGGAAAAGATGGACGGCACCGAGGAACTGCTCGTGAAGCT
GAACAGAGAGGACCTGCTGCGGAAGCAGCGGACCTTCGACAACGGCAGCATCCCCCACCAGATCCACCTG
GGAGAGCTGCACGCCATTCTGCGGCGGCAGGAAGATTTTTACCCATTCCTGAAGGACAACCGGGAAAAGA
TCGAGAAGATCCTGACCTTCCGCATCCCCTACTACGTGGGCCCTCTGGCCAGGGGAAACAGCAGATTCGC
CTGGATGACCAGAAAGAGCGAGGAAACCATCACCCCCTGGAACTTCGAGGAAGTGGTGGACAAGGGCGCT
TCCGCCCAGAGCTTCATCGAGCGGATGACCAACTTCGATAAGAACCTGCCCAACGAGAAGGTGCTGCCCA
AGCACAGCCTGCTGTACGAGTACTTCACCGTGTATAACGAGCTGACCAAAGTGAAATACGTGACCGAGGG
AATGAGAAAGCCCGCCTTCCTGAGCGGCGAGCAGAAAAAGGCCATCGTGGACCTGCTGTTCAAGACCAAC
CGGAAAGTGACCGTGAAGCAGCTGAAAGAGGACTACTTCAAGAAAATCGAGTGCTTCGACTCCGTGGAAA
TCTCCGGCGTGGAAGATCGGTTCAACGCCTCCCTGGGCACATACCACGATCTGCTGAAAATTATCAAGGA
CAAGGACTTCCTGGACAATGAGGAAAACGAGGACATTCTGGAAGATATCGTGCTGACCCTGACACTGTTT
GAGGACAGAGAGATGATCGAGGAACGGCTGAAAACCTATGCCCACCTGTTCGACGACAAAGTGATGAAGC
AGCTGAAGCGGCGGAGATACACCGGCTGGGGCAGGCTGAGCCGGAAGCTGATCAACGGCATCCGGGACAA
GCAGTCCGGCAAGACAATCCTGGATTTCCTGAAGTCCGACGGCTTCGCCAACAGAAACTTCATGCAGCTG
ATCCACGACGACAGCCTGACCTTTAAAGAGGACATCCAGAAAGCCCAGGTGTCCGGCCAGGGCGATAGCC
TGCACGAGCACATTGCCAATCTGGCCGGCAGCCCCGCCATTAAGAAGGGCATCCTGCAGACAGTGAAGGT
GGTGGACGAGCTCGTGAAAGTGATGGGCCGGCACAAGCCCGAGAACATCGTGATCGAAATGGCCAGAGAG
AACCAGACCACCCAGAAGGGACAGAAGAACAGCCGCGAGAGAATGAAGCGGATCGAAGAGGGCATCAAAG
AGCTGGGCAGCCAGATCCTGAAAGAACACCCCGTGGAAAACACCCAGCTGCAGAACGAGAAGCTGTACCT
GTACTACCTGCAGAATGGGCGGGATATGTACGTGGACCAGGAACTGGACATCAACCGGCTGTCCGACTAC
GATGTGGACCATATCGTGCCTCAGAGCTTTCTGAAGGACGACTCCATCGACAACAAGGTGCTGACCAGAA
GCGACAAGAACCGGGGCAAGAGCGACAACGTGCCCTCCGAAGAGGTCGTGAAGAAGATGAAGAACTACTG
GCGGCAGCTGCTGAACGCCAAGCTGATTACCCAGAGAAAGTTCGACAATCTGACCAAGGCCGAGAGAGGC
GGCCTGAGCGAACTGGATAAGGCCGGCTTCATCAAGAGACAGCTGGTGGAAACCCGGCAGATCACAAAGC
ACGTGGCACAGATCCTGGACTCCCGGATGAACACTAAGTACGACGAGAATGACAAGCTGATCCGGGAAGT
GAAAGTGATCACCCTGAAGTCCAAGCTGGTGTCCGATTTCCGGAAGGATTTCCAGTTTTACAAAGTGCGC
GAGATCAACAACTACCACCACGCCCACGACGCCTACCTGAACGCCGTCGTGGGAACCGCCCTGATCAAAA
AGTACCCTAAGCTGGAAAGCGAGTTCGTGTACGGCGACTACAAGGTGTACGACGTGCGGAAGATGATCGC
CAAGAGCGAGCAGGAAATCGGCAAGGCTACCGCCAAGTACTTCTTCTACAGCAACATCATGAACTTTTTC
AAGACCGAGATTACCCTGGCCAACGGCGAGATCCGGAAGCGGCCTCTGATCGAGACAAACGGCGAAACCG
GGGAGATCGTGTGGGATAAGGGCCGGGATTTTGCCACCGTGCGGAAAGTGCTGAGCATGCCCCAAGTGAA
TATCGTGAAAAAGACCGAGGTGCAGACAGGCGGCTTCAGCAAAGAGTCTATCCTGCCCAAGAGGAACAGC
GATAAGCTGATCGCCAGAAAGAAGGACTGGGACCCTAAGAAGTACGGCGGCTTCGACAGCCCCACCGTGG
CCTATTCTGTGCTGGTGGTGGCCAAAGTGGAAAAGGGCAAGTCCAAGAAACTGAAGAGTGTGAAAGAGCT
GCTGGGGATCACCATCATGGAAAGAAGCAGCTTCGAGAAGAATCCCATCGACTTTCTGGAAGCCAAGGGC
TACAAAGAAGTGAAAAAGGACCTGATCATCAAGCTGCCTAAGTACTCCCTGTTCGAGCTGGAAAACGGCC
GGAAGAGAATGCTGGCCTCTGCCGGCGAACTGCAGAAGGGAAACGAACTGGCCCTGCCCTCCAAATATGT
GAACTTCCTGTACCTGGCCAGCCACTATGAGAAGCTGAAGGGCTCCCCCGAGGATAATGAGCAGAAACAG
CTGTTTGTGGAACAGCACAAGCACTACCTGGACGAGATCATCGAGCAGATCAGCGAGTTCTCCAAGAGAG
TGATCCTGGCCGACGCTAATCTGGACAAAGTGCTGTCCGCCTACAACAAGCACCGGGATAAGCCCATCAG
AGAGCAGGCCGAGAATATCATCCACCTGTTTACCCTGACCAATCTGGGAGCCCCTGCCGCCTTCAAGTAC
TTTGACACCACCATCGACCGGAAGAGGTACACCAGCACCAAAGAGGTGCTGGACGCCACCCTGATCCACC
AGAGCATCACCGGCCTGTACGAGACACGGATCGACCTGTCTCAGCTGGGAGGCGACAGCCCCAAGAAGAA
GAGAAAGGTGGAGGCCAGCTAAGAATTCGCCAGCACAGTGCTCGAGCGTTGAGAACTTCAGGGTGAGTTT
GGGGACCCTTGATTGTTCTTTCTTTTTCGCTATTGTAAAATTCATGTTATATGGAGGGGGCAAAGTTTTC
AGGGTGTTGTTTAGAATGGGAAGATGTCCCTTGTATCACCATGGACCCTCATGATAATTTTGTTTCTTTC
ACTTTCTACTCTGTTGACAACCATTGTCTCCTCTTATTTTCTTTTCATTTTCTGTAACTTTTTCGTTAAA
CTTTAGCTTGCATTTGTAACGAATTTTTAAATTCACTTTTGTTTATTTGTCAGATTGTAAGTACTTTCTC
TAATCACTTTTTTTTCAAGGCAATCAGGGTATATTATATTGTACTTCAGCACAGTTTTAGAGAACAATTG
TTATAATTAAATGATAAGGTAGAATATTTCTGCATATAAATTCTGGCTGGCGTGGAAATATTCTTATTGG
TAGAAACAACTACACCCTGGTCATCATCCTGCCTTTCTCTTTATGGTTACAATGATATACACTGTTTGAG
ATGAGGATAAAATACTCTGAGTCCAAACCGGGCCCCTCTGCTAACCATGTTCATGCCTTCTTCTCTTTCC
TACAGCTCCTGGGCAACGTGCTGGTTGTTGTGCTGTCTCATCATTTTGGCAAAGGATTCACTCCTCAGGT
GCAGGCTGCCTATCAGAAGGTGGTGGCTGGTGTGGCCAATGCCCTGGCTCACAAATACCACTGAGATCGT
TTTCCCTCTGCCAAAAATTATGGGGACATCATGAAGCCCCTTGAGCATCTGACTTCTGGCTAATAAAGGA
AATTTATTTTCATTGCAATAGTGTGTTGGAATTTCTCGATCGCTAGCATCCTAGGCGCGCCACATGTGAG
CAAAAGGCCAGCAAAAGGCCAGGAACCGTAAAAAGGCCGCGTTGCTGGCGTTTTTCCATAGGCTCCGCCC
CCCTGACGAGCATCACAAAAATCGACGCTCAAGTCAGAGGTGGCGAAACCCGACAGGACTATAAAGATAC
CAGGCGTTTCCCCCTGGAAGCTCCCTCGTGCGCTCTCCTGTTCCGACCCTGCCGCTTACCGGATACCTGT
CCGCCTTTCTCCCTTCGGGAAGCGTGGCGCTTTCTCATAGCTCACGCTGTAGGTATCTCAGTTCGGTGTA
GGTCGTTCGCTCCAAGCTGGGCTGTGTGCACGAACCCCCCGTTCAGCCCGACCGCTGCGCCTTATCCGGT
AACTATCGTCTTGAGTCCAACCCGGTAAGACACGACTTATCGCCACTGGCAGCAGCCACTGGTAACAGGA
TTAGCAGAGCGAGGTATGTAGGCGGTGCTACAGAGTTCTTGAAGTGGTGGCCTAACTACGGCTACACTAG
AAGGACAGTATTTGGTATCTGCGCTCTGCTGAAGCCAGTTACCTTCGGAAAAAGAGTTGGTAGCTCTTGA
TCCGGCAAACAAACCACCGCTGGTAGCGGTGGTTTTTTTGTTTGCAAGCAGCAGATTACGCGCAGAAAAA
AAGGATCTCAAGAAGATCCTTTGATCTTTTCTACGGGGTCTGACGCTCAGTGGAACGAAAACTCACGTTA
AGGGATTTTGGTCATGAGATTATCAAAAAGGATCTTCACCTAGATCCTTTTAAATTAAAAATGAAGTTTT
AAATCAATCTAAAGTATATATGAGTAAACTTGGTCTGACAGTTACCAATGCTTAATCAGTGAGGCACCTA
TCTCAGCGATCTGTCTATTTCGTTCATCCATAGTTGCCTGACTCCCCGTCGTGTAGATAACTACGATACG
GGAGGGCTTACCATCTGGCCCCAGTGCTGCAATGATACCGCGAGACCCACGCTCACCGGCTCCAGATTTA
TCAGCAATAAACCAGCCAGCCGGAAGGGCCGAGCGCAGAAGTGGTCCTGCAACTTTATCCGCCTCCATCC
AGTCTATTAATTGTTGCCGGGAAGCTAGAGTAAGTAGTTCGCCAGTTAATAGTTTGCGCAACGTTGTTGC
CATTGCTACAGGCATCGTGGTGTCACGCTCGTCGTTTGGTATGGCTTCATTCAGCTCCGGTTCCCAACGA
TCAAGGCGAGTTACATGATCCCCCATGTTGTGCAAAAAAGCGGTTAGCTCCTTCGGTCCTCCGATCGTTG
TCAGAAGTAAGTTGGCCGCAGTGTTATCACTCATGGTTATGGCAGCACTGCATAATTCTCTTACTGTCAT
GCCATCCGTAAGATGCTTTTCTGTGACTGGTGAGTACTCAACCAAGTCATTCTGAGAATAGTGTATGCGG
CGACCGAGTTGCTCTTGCCCGGCGTCAATACGGGATAATACCGCGCCACATAGCAGAACTTTAAAAGTGC
TCATCATTGGAAAACGTTCTTCGGGGCGAAAACTCTCAAGGATCTTACCGCTGTTGAGATCCAGTTCGAT
GTAACCCACTCGTGCACCCAACTGATCTTCAGCATCTTTTACTTTCACCAGCGTTTCTGGGTGAGCAAAA
ACAGGAAGGCAAAATGCCGCAAAAAAGGGAATAAGGGCGACACGGAAATGTTGAATACTCATACTCTTCC
TTTTTCAATATTATTGAAGCATTTATCAGGGTTATTGTCTCATGAGCGGATACATATTTGAATGTATTTA
GAAAAATAAACAAATAGGGGTTCCGCGCACATTTCCCCGAAAAGTGCCACCTAAATTGTAAGCGTTAATA
TTTTGTTAAAATTCGCGTTAAATTTTTGTTAAATCAGCTCATTTTTTAACCAATAGGCCGAAATCGGCAA
AATCCCTTATAAATCAAAAGAATAGACCGAGATAGGGT
[37 nt withheld, positions 10119-10155]
AAAGAACGTGGACTCCAACGTCAAAGG
[49 nt withheld, positions 10183-10231]
T
[91 nt withheld, positions 10233-10323]
G
[124 nt withheld, positions 10325-10448]
CCCATTCGCCATTCAGGCTGCGCAACTGTTGGGAAGGGCGATCGGTGCGGGCCTCTTCGCTATTACGCCA
GCTGGCGAAAGGGGGATGTGCTGCAAGGCGATTAAGTTGGGTAACGCCAGGGTTTTCCCAGTCACGACGT
TGTAAAACGACGGCCAGTGAGCGCGCGTAATACGACTCACTATAGGGCGAATTGGAGCTCCACCGCGGTG
GCGGCCGCTCTAGAACTAGTG
