>Addgene plasmid #62192 | c3GIC9n | addgene partial sequence | sequence record 156352 | mPGK-F 5'-cattctgcacgcttcaaaag-3'
GTTCTCCTCTTCCTCATCTCCGGGCCTTTCGACCTGCATCCATCTAGATCTCGATCGAGCAGCTGAAGCT
TATGGAGAAGTTACTATTCCGAAGTTCCTATTCTCTAGAAAGTATAGGAACTTCGATCCCCCTCGATCCC
CCGGGCTGCAGATCTGTAGGGCGCAGTAGTCCAGGGTTTCCTTGATGATGTCATACTTATCCTGTCCCTT
TTTTTTCCACAGCTCGCGGTTGAGGACAAACTCTTCGCGGTCTTTCCAGTGGGGATCGACGGTATCGATA
AGCTTGCAGATCTGCGACTCTAGAGGATCTGCGACTCTAGAGGATCATAATCAGCCATACCACATTTGTA
GAGGTTTTACTTGCTTTAAAAAACCTCCCACACCTCCCCCTGAACCTGAAACATAAAATGAATGCAATTG
TTGTTGTTAACTTGTTTATTGCAGCTTATAATGGTTACAAATAAAGCAATAGCATCACAAATTTCACAAA
TAAAGCATTTTTTTCACTGCATTCTAGTTGTGGTTTGTCCAAACTCATCAATGTATCTTATCATGTCTGG
ATCTGCGACTCTAGAGGATCATAATCAGCCATACCACATTTGTAGAGGTTTTACTTGCTTTAAAAAACCT
CCCACACCTCCCCCTGAACCTGAAACATAAAATGAATGCAATTGTTGTTGTTAACTTGTTTATTGCAGCT
TATAATGGTTACAAATAAAGCAATAGCATCACAAATTTCACAAATAAAGCATTTTTTTCACTGCATTCTA
GTTGTGGTTTGTCCAAACTCATCAATGTATCTTATCATGTCTGGATCGAGTTTACCATGCATGTGTTCGA
TTCTAGATTCGAGTTTACTCCCTATCAGTGATAGAGAACGTATGAAGAGTTTACTCCCTATCAGTGATAG
AGAACGTATGCAGACTTTACTCCCTATCAGTGATAGAGAACGTATAAGGAGTTTACTCCCTATCAGTGAT
AGAGAACGTATGACCAGTTTACTCCCTATCAGTGATAGAGAACGTATCTACAGTTTACTCCCTATCAGTG
ATAGAGAACGTATATCCAGTTTACTCCCTATCAGTGATA
