>Addgene plasmid #62192 | c3GIC9n | addgene partial sequence | sequence record 156358 | IRES-F 5'-TGGCTCTCCTCAAGCGTATT-3'
GCCCAGAAGGTACCCCATTGTATGGGATCTGATCTGGGGCCTCGGTGCACATGCTTTACATGTGTTTAGT
CGAGGTTAAAAAAACGTCTAGGCCCCCCGAACCACGGGGACGTGGTTTTCCTTTGAAAAACACGATGATA
ATATGGCCCTCGAGTATTGATCAGTGGATCCGGTGCCACCATGTACCCATACGATGTTCCAGATTACGCT
TCGCCGAAGAAAAAGCGCAAGGTCGAAGCGTCCGACAAGAAGTACAGCATCGGCCTGGCCATCGGCACCA
ACTCTGTGGGCTGGGCCGTGATCACCGACGAGTACAAGGTGCCCAGCAAGAAATTCAAGGTGCTGGGCAA
CACCGACCGGCACAGCATCAAGAAGAACCTGATCGGAGCCCTGCTGTTCGACAGCGGCGAAACAGCCGAG
GCCACCCGGCTGAAGAGAACCGCCAGAAGAAGATACACCAGACGGAAGAACCGGATCTGCTATCTGCAAG
AGATCTTCAGCAACGAGATGGCCAAGGTGGACGACAGCTTCTTCCACAGACTGGAAGAGTCCTTCCTGGT
GGAAGAGGATAAGAAGCACGAGCGGCACCCCATCTTCGGCAACATCGTGGACGAGGTGGCCTACCACGAG
AAGTACCCCACCATCTACCACCTGAGAAAGAAACTGGTGGACAGCACCGACAAGGCCGACCTGCGGCTGA
TCTATCTGGCCCTGGCCCACATGATCAAGTTCCGGGGCCACTTCCTGATCGAGGGCGACCTGAACCCCGA
CAACAGCGACGTGGACAAGCTGTTCATCCAGCTGGTGCAGACCTACAACCAGCTGTTCGAGGAAAACCCC
ATCAACGCCAGCGGCGTGGACGCCAAGGCCATCCTGTCTGCCAGACTGAGCAAGAGCAGACGGCTGGAAA
ATCTGATCGCCCAGCTGCCCGGCGAGAAGAAGAATGGCCTGTTCGGCAACCTGATTGCCCTGAGCCTGGG
CCTGACCCCCAACTTCAAGAGCAACTTCGACCTGGCCGAGGATGCCAAACTGCAGCTGAGCAAGGACACC
TACGACGACGACCTGGACA
