>Addgene plasmid #62192 | c3GIC9n | addgene partial sequence | sequence record 156361 | LNCX 5'-AGCTCGTTTAGTGAACCGTCAGATC-3'
AATTCCACAACACTTTTGTCTTATACCAACTTTCCGTACCACTTCCTACCCTCGTAAAGTCGAGCTTGCG
TTGGATCCACCATGGTGAGCAAGGGCGAGGAGCTGTTCACCGGGGTGGTGCCCATCCTGGTCGAGCTGGA
CGGCGACGTAAACGGCCACAAGTTCAGCGTGTCTGGCGAGGGCGAGGGCGATGCCACCTACGGCAAGCTG
ACCCTGAAGTTCATCTGCACCACCGGCAAGCTGCCCGTGCCCTGGCCCACCCTCGTGACCACCCTGACCT
ACGGCGTGCAGTGCTTCAGCCGCTACCCCGACCACATGAAGCAGCACGACTTCTTCAAGTCCGCCATGCC
CGAAGGCTACGTCCAGGAGCGCACCATCTTCTTCAAGGACGACGGCAACTACAAGACCCGCGCCGAGGTG
AAGTTCGAGGGCGACACCCTGGTGAACCGCATCGAGCTGAAGGGCATCGACTTCAAGGAGGACGGCAACA
TCCTGGGGCACAAGCTGGAGTACAACTACAACAGCCACAACGTCTATATCATGGCCGACAAGCAGAAGAA
CGGCATCAAGGCGAACTTCAAGATCCGCCACAACATCGAGGACGGCAGCGTGCAGCTCGCCGACCACTAC
CAGCAGAACACCCCCATCGGCGACGGCCCCGTGCTGCTGCCCGACAACCACTACCTGAGCACCCAGTCCG
CCCTGAGCAAAGACCCCAACGAGAAGCGCGATCACATGGTCCTGCTGGAGTTCGTGACCGCCGCCGGGAT
CACTCTCGGCATGGACGAGCTGTACAAGTAATGAATTTTCCGCCCCCCCCC
