>Addgene plasmid #62192 | c3GIC9n | addgene partial sequence | sequence record 156363 | Bglob-intron-R 5'-TTTGCCCCCTCCATATAACA-3'
GCGAAAAAGAAAGAACAATCAAGGGTCCCCAAACTCACCCTGAAGTTCTCAACGCTCGAGCACTGTGCTG
GCGAATTCTTAGCTGGCCTCCACCTTTCTCTTCTTCTTGGGGCTGTCGCCTCCCAGCTGAGACAGGTCGA
TCCGTGTCTCGTACAGGCCGGTGATGCTCTGGTGGATCAGGGTGGCGTCCAGCACCTCTTTGGTGCTGGT
GTACCTCTTCCGGTCGATGGTGGTGTCAAAGTACTTGAAGGCGGCAGGGGCTCCCAGATTGGTCAGGGTA
AACAGGTGGATGATATTCTCGGCCTGCTCTCTGATGGGCTTATCCCGGTGCTTGTTGTAGGCGGACAGCA
CTTTGTCCAGATTAGCGTCGGCCAGGATCACTCTCTTGGAGAACTCGCTGATCTGCTCGATGATCTCGTC
CAGGTAGTGCTTGTGCTGTTCCACAAACAGCTGTTTCTGCTCATTATCCTCGGGGGAGCCCTTCAGCTTC
TCATAGTGGCTGGCCAGGTACAGGAAGTTCACATATTTGGAGGGCAGGGCCAGTTCGTTTCCCTTCTGCA
GTTCGCCGGCAGAGGCCAGCATTCTCTTCCGGCCGTTTTCCAGCTCGAACAGGGAGTACTTAGGCAGCTT
GATGATCAGGTCCTTTTTCACTTCTTTGTAGCCCTTGGCTTCCAGAAAGTCGATGGGATTCTTCTCGAAG
CTGCTTCTTTCCATGATGGTGATCCCCAGCAGCTCTTTCACACTCTTCAGTTTCTTGGACTTGCCCTTTT
CCACTTTGGCCACCACCAGCACAGAATAGGCCACGGTGGGGCTGTCGAAGCCGCCGTACTTCTTAGGGTC
CCAGTCCTTCTTTCTGGCGATCAGCTTATCGCTGTTCCTCTTGGGCAGGATAGACTCTTTGCTGAAGCCG
CCTGTCTGCACCTCGGTCTTTTTCACGATATTCACTTGGGGCATGCTCAGCACTTTCCGCACGGTGGCAA
A
